Addgene plasmid #243846: pBSKa1_Stuffer2
Purpose: GoldenBraid2.0 Full transcription unit stuffer in an alpha-level cloning vector.
Depositing lab: Christophe Herman. Depositing organization: Baylor College of Medicine. Publication: GoldenBraid2.0 E. coli: a comprehensive and characterized toolkit for enterics. Cooke MB, Welch KT, Ramirez LD, Wen AX, Marciano DC, Herman C. Synth Biol (Oxf). 2025 Aug 14;10(1):ysaf015. doi: 10.1093/synbio/ysaf015. eCollection 2025. PubMed 40927394.
Backbone
  Vector backbone: pBSK
  Vector type: Bacterial Expression
Growth in bacteria
  Bacterial resistance: Kanamycin, 50 μg/mL
  Growth temperature: 37°C
  Growth strain: DH5alpha
  Copy number: High Copy
Gene/Insert
  Gene/Insert name: Stuffer2
  Species: Synthetic
  Insert size (bp): 20
  Cloning method: Golden Gate
Terms and licenses: Academic/Nonprofit Terms; Industry Terms: Not Available to Industry
How to cite: pBSKa1_Stuffer2 was a gift from Christophe Herman (Addgene plasmid # 243846 ; http://n2t.net/addgene:243846 ; RRID:Addgene_243846)
