[The description below was written by a language model from this plasmid's Addgene catalogue record and pLannotate feature annotations shown in this document.]
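Description:
pBSKa1_Stuffer2 is a small (about 2.4 kb) high-copy bacterial plasmid from a GoldenBraid2.0 toolkit adapted for E. coli and related enteric bacteria. It is built on a pBSK backbone configured as an alpha-level (alpha1) GoldenBraid destination vector, the level at which complete transcription units are held before pairs of them are combined into larger multigene assemblies through alternating rounds of Golden Gate (type IIS restriction enzyme) cloning. The plasmid replicates from a ColE1/pUC-type origin and is selected with kanamycin. The annotation shows an aph(3')-Ia aminoglycoside phosphotransferase coding sequence, scored as a fragment, placed directly downstream of a cat gene promoter that presumably drives it. An f1 bacteriophage origin is also present, a standard feature of pBluescript-type backbones that allows single-stranded DNA production with helper phage. The short tet promoter fragment is only 18 nt long and is likely backbone remnant sequence rather than a functional element.

The insert, Stuffer2, is a 20 bp synthetic sequence that occupies the position of a full transcription unit. It is too short to be picked up by the automated annotation, so it does not appear in the feature table, and the record gives no promoter, coding sequence or terminator within it. It therefore acts as an inert placeholder rather than an expressed payload, despite the "bacterial expression" vector classification. In binary GoldenBraid assembly, such a stuffer is typically used to fill one of the two alpha slots when only a single real transcription unit needs to be moved to the next level, or to keep assembly positions and level parity consistent when building multigene constructs.
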