Features (pLannotate 1.2.2; 5 found; start..end, strand, type, name):
    155..743     -  rep_origin     ori: high-copy-number ColE1/pMB1/pBR322/pUC origin of replication
    858..960     +  promoter       cat promoter: promoter of the E. coli cat gene encoding chloramphenicol acetyltransferase
    961..1774    +  CDS            KanR (fragment): aminoglycoside phosphotransferase; aph(3')-Ia; confers resistance to kanamycin in bacteria or G418 (Geneticin®) in eukaryotes
   1862..1879    -  promoter       tet promoter (fragment): E. coli promoter for tetracycline efflux protein gene
   1890..2345    +  rep_origin     f1 ori (sequence partly withheld): f1 bacteriophage origin of replication; arrow indicates direction of (+) strand synthesis
>Addgene plasmid #243846 | pBSKa1_Stuffer2 | addgene full sequence | sequence record 492922 | Addgene NGS Result
CGTCTCAGGAGGATCGCTCTGCCATCTAGCACGCTGTCATGAGACGAATTCTGACACGGTTATCCACAGA
ATCAGGGGATAACGCAGGAAAGAACATGTGAGCAAAAGGCCAGCAAAAGGCCAGGAACCGTAAAAAGGCC
GCGTTGCTGGCGTTTTTCCATAGGCTCCGCCCCCCTGACGAGCATCACAAAAATCGACGCTCAAGTCAGA
GGTGGCGAAACCCGACAGGACTATAAAGATACCAGGCGTTTCCCCCTGGAAGCTCCCTCGTGCGCTCTCC
TGTTCCGACCCTGCCGCTTACCGGATACCTGTCCGCCTTTCTCCCTTCGGGAAGCGTGGCGCTTTCTCAT
AGCTCACGCTGTAGGTATCTCAGTTCGGTGTAGGTCGTTCGCTCCAAGCTGGGCTGTGTGCACGAACCCC
CCGTTCAGCCCGACCGCTGCGCCTTATCCGGTAACTATCGTCTTGAGTCCAACCCGGTAAGACACGACTT
ATCGCCACTGGCAGCAGCCACTGGTAACAGGATTAGCAGAGCGAGGTATGTAGGCGGTGCTACAGAGTTC
TTGAAGTGGTGGCCTAACTACGGCTACACTAGAAGAACAGTATTTGGTATCTGCGCTCTGCTGAAGCCAG
TTACCTTCGGAAAAAGAGTTGGTAGCTCTTGATCCGGCAAACAAACCACCGCTGGTAGCGGTGGTTTTTT
TGTTTGCAAGCAGCAGATTACGCGCAGAAAAAAAGGATCTCAAGAAGATCCTTTGATCTTTTCTACGGGG
TCTGACGCTCAGTGGAACGAAAACTCACGTTAAGGGATTTTGGTCATGAGATTATCAAAAAGGATCTTCA
CCTAGATCCTTTTGTGATGATCGGCACGTAAGAGGTTCCAACTTTCACCATAATGAAATAAGATCACTAC
CGGGCGTATTTTTTGAGTTATCGAGATTTTCAGGAGCTAAGGAAGCTAAAATGAGCCATATTCAACGGGA
AACGTCTTGCTCAAGGCCGCGATTAAATTCCAACATGGATGCTGATTTATATGGGTATAAATGGGCTCGC
GATAATGTCGGGCAATCAGGTGCGACAATCTACCGATTGTATGGGAAGCCCGATGCGCCAGAGTTGTTTC
TGAAACATGGCAAAGGTAGCGTTGCCAATGATGTTACAGATGAGATGGTCAGACTAAACTGGCTGACGGA
ATTTATGCCTCTTCCGACCATCAAGCATTTTATCCGTACTCCTGATGATGCATGGTTACTCACCACTGCG
ATCCCAGGGAAAACAGCATTCCAGGTATTAGAAGAATATCCTGATTCAGGTGAAAATATTGTTGATGCGC
TGGCAGTGTTCCTGCGCCGGTTGCATTCGATTCCTGTTTGTAATTGTCCTTTTAACAGCGATCGCGTATT
TCGACTCGCTCAGGCGCAATCACGAATGAATAACGGTTTGGTTGATGCGAGTGATTTTGATGACGAGCGT
AATGGCTGGCCTGTTGAACAAGTCTGGAAAGAAATGCATAAACTTTTGCCATTCTCACCGGATTCAGTCG
TCACTCATGGTGATTTCTCACTTGATAACCTTATTTTTGACGAGGGGAAATTAATAGGTTGTATTGATGT
TGGACGAGTCGGAATCGCAGACCGATACCAGGATCTTGCCATCCTATGGAACTGCCTCGGTGAGTTTTCT
CCTTCATTACAGAAACGGCTTTTTCAAAAATATGGTATTGATAATCCTGATATGAATAAATTGCAGTTTC
ATTTGATGCTCGATGAGTTTTTCTGATTTTTTTTAAGGCAGTTATTGGTGCCCTTAAACGCCTGGTTGCT
ACGCCTGAATAAGTGATAATAAGCGGATGAATGGCAGAAATTCGATGATAAGCTGTCAAACATGATGT
[125 nt withheld, positions 1889-2013]
C
[91 nt withheld, positions 2015-2105]
AGGGTGATGGTTCACGTAGTGGGCCAGCGCCCTGATAGACGGTTTTTCGCCCTTTGACGTTGGAGTCCAC
GTTCTTT
[37 nt withheld, positions 2183-2219]
ACCCTATCTCGGTCTATTCTTTTGATTTATAAGGGATTTTGCCGATTTCGGCCTATTGGTTAAAAAATGA
GCTGATTTAACAAAAATTTAACGCGAATTTTAACAAAATATTAACGCTTACAATTTTAACGAATT
